>Addgene plasmid #153236 | pDGE670 | addgene full sequence | sequence record 309887 | Addgene NGS Result
TTCCTGGCGTTTTCTTGTCGCGTGTTTTAGTCGCATAAAGTAGAATACTTGCGACTAGAACCGGAGACAT
TACGCCATGAACAAGAGCGCCGCCGCTGGCCTGCTGGGCTATGCCCGCGTCAGCACCGACGACCAGGACT
TGACCAACCAACGGGCCGAACTGCACGCGGCCGGCTGCACCAAGCTGTTTTCCGAGAAGATCACCGGCAC
CAGGCGCGACCGCCCGGAGCTGGCCAGGATGCTTGACCACCTACGCCCTGGCGACGTTGTGACAGTGACC
AGGCTAGACCGCCTGGCCCGCAGCACCCGCGACCTACTGGACATTGCCGAGAGCATCCAGGAGGCCGGCG
CGGGCCTGCGTAGCCTGGCAGAGCCGTGGGCCGACACCACCACGCCGGCCGGCCGCATGGTGTTGACCGT
GTTCGCCGGCATTGCCGAGTTCGAGCGTTCCCTAATCATCGACCGCACCCGGAGCGGGCGCGAGGCCGCC
AAGGCCCGAGGCGTGAAGTTTGGCCCCCGCCCTACCCTCACCCCGGCACAGATCGCGCACGCCCGCGAGC
TGATCGACCAGGAAGGCCGCACCGTGAAAGAGGCGGCTGCACTGCTTGGCGTGCATCGCTCGACCCTGTA
CCGCGCACTTGAGCGCAGCGAGGAAGTGACGCCCACCGAGGCCAGGCGGCGCGGTGCCTTCCGTGAGGAC
GCATTGACCGAGGCCGACGCCCTGGCGGCCGCCGAGAATGAACGCCAAGAGGAACAAGCATGAAACCGCA
CCAGGACGGCCAGGACGAACCGTTTTTCATTACCGAAGAGATCGAGGCGGAGATGATCGCGGCCGGGTAC
GTGTTCGAGCCGCCCGCGCACGTCTCAACCGTGCGGCTGCATGAAATCCTGGCCGGTTTGTCTGATGCCA
AGCTGGCGGCCTGGCCGGCCAGCTTGGCCGCTGAAGAAACCGAGCGCCGCCGTCTAAAAAGGTGATGTGT
ATTTGAGTAAAACAGCTTGCGTCATGCGGTCGCTGCGTATATGATGCGATGAGTAAATAAACAAATACGC
AAGGGGAACGCATGAAGGTTATCGCTGTACTTAACCAGAAAGGCGGGTCAGGCAAGACGACCATCGCAAC
CCATCTAGCCCGCGCCCTGCAACTCGCCGGGGCCGATGTTCTGTTAGTCGATTCCGATCCCCAGGGCAGT
GCCCGCGATTGGGCGGCCGTGCGGGAAGATCAACCGCTAACCGTTGTCGGCATCGACCGCCCGACGATTG
ACCGCGACGTGAAGGCCATCGGCCGGCGCGACTTCGTAGTGATCGACGGAGCGCCCCAGGCGGCGGACTT
GGCTGTGTCCGCGATCAAGGCAGCCGACTTCGTGCTGATTCCGGTGCAGCCAAGCCCTTACGACATATGG
GCCACCGCCGACCTGGTGGAGCTGGTTAAGCAGCGCATTGAGGTCACGGATGGAAGGCTACAAGCGGCCT
TTGTAGTGTCGCGGGCGATCAAAGGCACGCGCATCGGCGGTGAGGTTGCCGAGGCGCTGGCCGGGTACGA
GCTGCCCATTCTTGAGTCCCGTATCACGCAGCGCGTGAGCTACCCAGGCACTGCCGCCGCCGGCACAACC
GTTCTTGAATCAGAACCCGAGGGCGACGCTGCCCGCGAGGTCCAGGCGCTGGCCGCTGAAATTAAATCAA
AACTCATTTGAGTTAATGAGGTAAAGAGAAAATGAGCAAAAGCACAAACACGCTAAGTGCCGGCCGTCCG
AGCGCACGCAGCAGCAAGGCTGCAACGTTGGCCAGCCTGGCAGACACGCCAGCCATGAAGCGGGTCAACT
TTCAGTTGCCGGCGGAGGATCACACCAAGCTGAAGATGTACGCGGTACGCCAAGGCAAGACCATTACCGA
GCTGCTATCTGAATACATCGCGCAGCTACCAGAGTAAATGAGCAAATGAATAAATGAGTAGATGAATTTT
AGCGGCTAAAGGAGGCGGCATGGAAAATCAAGAACAACCAGGCACCGACGCCGTGGAATGCCCCATGTGT
GGAGGAACGGGCGGTTGGCCAGGCGTAAGCGGCTGGGTTGTCTGCCGGCCCTGCAATGGCACTGGAACCC
CCAAGCCCGAGGAATCGGCGTGAGCGGTCGCAAACCATCCGGCCCGGTACAAATCGGCGCGGCGCTGGGT
GATGACCTGGTGGAGAAGTTGAAGGCCGCGCAGGCCGCCCAGCGGCAACGCATCGAGGCAGAAGCACGCC
CCGGTGAATCGTGGCAAGCGGCCGCTGATCGAATCCGCAAAGAATCCCGGCAACCGCCGGCAGCCGGTGC
GCCGTCGATTAGGAAGCCGCCCAAGGGCGACGAGCAACCAGATTTTTTCGTTCCGATGCTCTATGACGTG
GGCACCCGCGATAGTCGCAGCATCATGGACGTGGCCGTTTTCCGTCTGTCGAAGCGTGACCGACGAGCTG
GCGAGGTGATCCGCTACGAGCTTCCAGACGGGCACGTAGAGGTTTCCGCAGGGCCGGCCGGCATGGCCAG
TGTGTGGGATTACGACCTGGTACTGATGGCGGTTTCCCATCTAACCGAATCCATGAACCGATACCGGGAA
GGGAAGGGAGACAAGCCCGGCCGCGTGTTCCGTCCACACGTTGCGGACGTACTCAAGTTCTGCCGGCGAG
CCGATGGCGGAAAGCAGAAAGACGACCTGGTAGAAACCTGCATTCGGTTAAACACCACGCACGTTGCCAT
GCAGCGTACGAAGAAGGCCAAGAACGGCCGCCTGGTGACGGTATCCGAGGGTGAAGCCTTGATTAGCCGC
TACAAGATCGTAAAGAGCGAAACCGGGCGGCCGGAGTACATCGAGATCGAGCTAGCTGATTGGATGTACC
GCGAGATCACAGAAGGCAAGAACCCGGACGTGCTGACGGTTCACCCCGATTACTTTTTGATCGATCCCGG
CATCGGCCGTTTTCTCTACCGCCTGGCACGCCGCGCCGCAGGCAAGGCAGAAGCCAGATGGTTGTTCAAG
ACGATCTACGAACGCAGTGGCAGCGCCGGAGAGTTCAAGAAGTTCTGTTTCACCGTGCGCAAGCTGATCG
GGTCAAATGACCTGCCGGAGTACGATTTGAAGGAGGAGGCGGGGCAGGCTGGCCCGATCCTAGTCATGCG
CTACCGCAACCTGATCGAGGGCGAAGCATCCGCCGGTTCCTAATGTACGGAGCAGATGCTAGGGCAAATT
GCCCTAGCAGGGGAAAAAGGTCGAAAAGGTGTCTTTCCTGTGGATAGCACGTACATTGGGAACCCAAAGC
CGTACATTGGGAACCGGAACCCGTACATTGGGAACCCAAAGCCGTACATTGGGAACCGGTCACACATGTA
AGTGACTGATATAAAAGAGAAAAAAGGCGATTTTTCCGCCTAAAACTCTTTAAAACTTATTAAAACTCTT
AAAACCCGCCTGGCCTGTGCATAACTGTCTGGCCAGCGCACAGCCGAAGAGCTGCAAAAAGCGCCTACCC
TTCGGTCGCTGCGCTCCCTACGCCCCGCCGCTTCGCGTCGGCCTATCGCGGCCGCTGGCCGCTCAAAAAT
GGCTGGCCTACGGCCAGGCAATCTACCAGGGCGCGGACAAGCCGCGCCGTCGCCACTCGACCGCCGGCGC
CCACATCAAGGCACCCTGCCTCGCGCGTTTCGGTGATGACGGTGAAAACCTCTGACACATGCAGCTCCCG
GAGACGGTCACAGCTTGTCTGTAAGCGGATGCCGGGAGCAGACAAGCCCGTCAGGGCGCGTCAGCGGGTG
TTGGCGGGTGTCGGGGCGCAGCCATGACCCAGTCACGTAGCGATAGCGGAGTGTATACTGGCTTAACTAT
GCGGCATCAGAGCAGATTGTACTGAGAGTGCACCATATGCGGTGTGAAATACCGCACAGATGCGTAAGGA
GAAAATACCGCATAAGGCGCTCTTCCGCTTCCTCGCTCACTGACTCGCTGCGCTCGGTCGTTCGGCTGCG
GCGAGCGGTATCAGCTCACTCAAAGGCGGTAATACGGTTATCCACAGAATCAGGGGATAACGCAGGAAAG
AACATGTGAGCAAAAGGCCAGCAAAAGGCCAGGAACCGTAAAAAGGCCGCGTTGCTGGCGTTTTTCCATA
GGCTCCGCCCCCCTGACGAGCATCACAAAAATCGACGCTCAAGTCAGAGGTGGCGAAACCCGACAGGACT
ATAAAGATACCAGGCGTTTCCCCCTGGAAGCTCCCTCGTGCGCTCTCCTGTTCCGACCCTGCCGCTTACC
GGATACCTGTCCGCCTTTCTCCCTTCGGGAAGCGTGGCGCTTTCTCATAGCTCACGCTGTAGGTATCTCA
GTTCGGTGTAGGTCGTTCGCTCCAAGCTGGGCTGTGTGCACGAACCCCCCGTTCAGCCCGACCGCTGCGC
CTTATCCGGTAACTATCGTCTTGAGTCCAACCCGGTAAGACACGACTTATCGCCACTGGCAGCAGCCACT
GGTAACAGGATTAGCAGAGCGAGGTATGTAGGCGGTGCTACAGAGTTCTTGAAGTGGTGGCCTAACTACG
GCTACACTAGAAGGACAGTATTTGGTATCTGCGCTCTGCTGAAGCCAGTTACCTTCGGAAAAAGAGTTGG
TAGCTCTTGATCCGGCAAACAAACCACCGCTGGTAGCGGTGGTTTTTTTGTTTGCAAGCAGCAGATTACG
CGCAGAAAAAAAGGATCTCAAGAAGATCCTTTGATCTTTTCTACGGGGTCTGACGCTCAGTGGAACGAAA
ACTCACGTTAAGGGATTTTGGTCATGCATGATATATCTCCCAATTTGTGTAGGGCTTATTATGCACGCTT
AAAAATAATAAAAGCAGACTTGACCTGATAGTTTGGCTGTGAGCAATTATGTGCTTAGTGCATCTAACGC
TTGAGTTAAGCCGCGCCGCGAAGCGGCGTCGGCTTGAACGAATTTCTAGCTAGACATTATTTGCCGACTA
CCTTGGTGATCTCGCCTTTCACGTAGTGGACAAATTCTTCCAACTGATCTGCGCACGAGGCCAAGCGATC
TTCTTCTTGTCCAAGATAAGCCTGTCTAGCTTCAAGTATGACGGGCTGATACTGGGCCGGCAGGCGCTCC
ATTGCCCAGTCGGCAGCGACATCCTTCGGCGCGATTTTGCCGGTTACTGCGCTGTACCAAATGCGGGACA
ACGTAAGCACTACATTTCGCTCATCGCCAGCCCAGTCGGGCGGCGAGTTCCATAGCGTTAAGGTTTCATT
TAGCGCCTCAAATAGATCCTGTTCAGGAACCGGATCAAAGAGTTCCTCCGCCGCTGGACCTACCAAGGCA
ACGCTATGTTCTCTTGCTTTTGTCAGCAAGATAGCCAGATCAATGTCGATCGTGGCTGGCTCGAAGATAC
CTGCAAGAATGTCATTGCGCTGCCATTCTCCAAATTGCAGTTCGCGCTTAGCTGGATAACGCCACGGAAT
GATGTCGTCGTGCACAACAATGGTGACTTCTACAGCGCGGAGAATCTCGCTCTCTCCAGGGGAAGCCGAA
GTTTCCAAAAGGTCGTTGATCAAAGCTCGCCGCGTTGTTTCATCAAGCCTTACGGTCACCGTAACCAGCA
AATCAATATCACTGTGTGGCTTCAGGCCGCCATCCACTGCGGAGCCGTACAAATGTACGGCCAGCAACGT
CGGTTCGAGATGGCGCTCGATGACGCCAACTACCTCTGATAGTTGAGTCGATACTTCGGCGATCACCGCT
TCCCCCATGATGTTTAACTTTGTTTTAGGGCGACTGCCCTGCTGCGTAACATCGTTGCTGCTCCATAACA
TCAAACATCGACCCACGGCGTAACGCGCTTGCTGCTTGGATGCCCGAGGCATAGACTGTACCCCAAAAAA
ACAGTCATAACAAGCCATGAAAACCGCCACTGCGCCGTTACCACCGCTGCGTTCGGTCAAGGTTCTGGAC
CAGTTGCGTGAGCGCATACGCTACTTGCATTACAGCTTACGAACCGAACAGGCTTATGTCCACTGGGTTC
GTGCCCGAATTGATCACAGGCAGCAACGCTCTGTCATCGTTACAATCAGCATGCTACCCTCCGCGAGATC
ATCCGTGTTTAAAACCCGGCAGCTTAGTTGCCGTTCTTCCGAATAGCATCGGTAACATGAGCAAAGTCTG
CCGCCTTACAACGGCTCTCCCGCTGACGCCGTCCCGGACTGATGGGCTGCCTGTATCGAGTGGTGATTTT
GTGCCGAGCTGCCGGTCGGGGAGCTGTTGGCTGGCTGGTGGCAGGATATATTGTGGTGTAAACAAATTGA
CGCTTAGACAACTTAATAACACATTGCGGATCCCTCGGTCACATGTGCATCCTCCACAAGCGCTCCAATT
CAGCAAGCGTCGATCTAGTAACATAGATGACACCGCGCGCGATAATTTATCCTAGTTTGCGCGCTATATT
TTGTTTTCTATCGCGTATTAAATGTATAATTGCGGGACTCTAATCATAAAAACCCATCTCATAAATAACG
TCATGCATTACATGTTAATTATTACATGCTTAACGTAATTCAACAGAAATTATATGATAATCATCGCAAG
ACCGGCAACAGGATTCAATCTTAAGAAACTTTATTGCCAAATGTTTGAACGATCTGCTTGACTCTAGATC
CAGAGTCCCGCTCAAATCTCAGTCACAGGAAGAACAGGTCTAGGAGGAACAGGAAGAGAGAAATCAAGCT
GCCAGAATCCCACATCATGCCAATTTCCATGTTTGAAACCAGCAGCTCTAAGCATTCCCCTAGGAGCATA
ACCAAGAGCCTCATGCATCCTCACAGAAGGATCATTAGGAAGTCCAATCACAGCAACCACAGACTTGAAA
CCCTGAGCCTCCAAAGACTTCAAAAGATGAGTGTAAAGAGTAGATCCAAGACCAGTTCTTTGATGCCTAG
GAGACACGTAAACAGTAGACTCAGCAGTCCAATCGTAAGCATTCCTAGCCTTCCAAGGACCAGCATAAGC
AATACCAGCCACTTCACCATCCACTTCAGCAACAAGCCAAGGATACCTCTCTCTAAGCCTCACAAGATCA
TCAGTCCACTCTTGTGGTTCTTGAGGCTCAGTCCTGAAATTCACAGTAGAAGTCTCAATGTAATGATTCA
CAATAGTGCACACAGCAGGCATATCAGCCTCAGTAGCCCTTCTAATATCAGCAGGCCTTCTTTCAGGAGA
CATGCGAAACGATCCAGATCCGGTGCAGATTATTTGGATTGAGAGTGAATATGAGACTCTAATTGGATAC
CGAGGGGAATTTATGGAACGTCAGTGGAGCATTTTGACAAGAAATATTTGCTAGCTGATAGTGACCTTAG
GCGACTTTTGAACGCGCAATAATGGTTTCTGACGTATGTGCTTAGCTCATTAAACTCCAGAAACCCGCGG
CTGAGTGGCTCCTTCAACGTTGCGGTTCTGTCAGTTCCAAACGTAAAACGGCTTGTCCCGCGTCATCGGC
GGGGGTCATAACGTGACTCCCTTAATTCTCCGCTCCGCATGCGAATTCTCTGAGCGGTACACTGCCAGAT
GAAGCCGAAGGAGTACTTTAATATACTAGGTCTGGCGATATGATCAATTTGAAAATATAGAGTCATAACT
GTAGAAATGGAATCAGATTCCATTACAAAAAGAGATAAATCTCAACTTTAAATTTTTTCAGGAAGAAAAA
AATGTTTCTTCTAATCTTCGTGTTTTACTGGCCTTCTCATAAAATGGTTTGATATAAAAGAAAATTAAAT
AAGAAAAAGAGAAAACAAAAGGCTAGCCAGAGAGAGGAGAAAATATATAATAATATAACTTAGTTTATTC
ATCTCATAATCTCTGCATTTTGCAAGGAGATCGAAACTGAGCAAAACATACACAAACAGAGAAATAAAAT
ATAGGGTACAAACAATATCAATAGCTTAGACAACATGAAGCTACAAAAGAACTTCGCCTCCTGTGGGGCT
TATTATTTACTCTTTTTTTTTTCTTATTCTTCGTCTTTTCTCATTGCCTCTCGAAATTGGAAAAAGCCTT
TCTTTTAGCTCAACATTCTGCTTTTCCAAGCTCATTTGTACAGCTCGTCCATGCCATTAAGTTTGTGCCC
CAGTTTGCTAGGGAGGTCGCAGTATCTGGCCACAGCCACCTCGTGCTGCTCGACGTAGGTTTCTTTGTCG
GCCTCCTTGATTCTTTCCAGTCTGTGGTCCACATAGTAGACGCCGGGCATCTTGAGGTTCTTAGCGGGTT
TCTTGGATCTGTATGTGGTCTTGAAGTTGCAGATCAGGTGGCCCCCGCCCACGAGCTTCAGGGCCATGTC
GGTTCTGCCTTCCAGGCCGCCGTCAGCGGGGTACAGCATCTCGGTGTTGGCCTCCCAGCCGAGTGTTTTC
TTCTGCATCACAGGGCCGTTGGATGGGAAGTTCACCCCTCTGATCTTGACGTTGTAGATGAGGCAGCCGT
CCTGGAGGCTGGTGTCCTGGGTAGCGGTCAGCACGCCCCCGTCCTCGTATGTGGTGACTCTCTCCCATGT
GAAGCCCTCAGGGAAGGACTGCTTAAAGAAGTCGGGGATGCCCTGGGTGTGGTTGATGAAGGTTCTGCTG
CCGTACATGAAGCTGGTAGCCAGGATGTCGAAGGCGAAGGGGAGAGGGCCGCCCTCGACCACCTTGATTC
TCATGGTCTGGGTGCCCTCGTAGGGCTTGCCTTCGCCCTCGGATGTGCACTTGAAGTGGTGGTTGTTCAC
GGTGCCCTCCATGTACAGCTTCATGTGCATGTTCTCCTTAATCAGCTCTTCGCCCTTAGACACGGCAGCC
GAAGCTTTGTACAGCTCGTCCATGCCATTAAGTTTGTGCCCCAGTTTGCTAGGGAGGTCGCAGTATCTGG
CCACAGCCACCTCGTGCTGCTCGACGTAGGTTTCTTTGTCGGCCTCCTTGATTCTTTCCAGTCTGTGGTC
CACATAGTAGACGCCGGGCATCTTGAGGTTCTTAGCGGGTTTCTTGGATCTGTATGTGGTCTTGAAGTTG
CAGATCAGGTGGCCCCCGCCCACGAGCTTCAGGGCCATGTCGGTTCTGCCTTCCAGGCCGCCGTCAGCGG
GGTACAGCATCTCGGTGTTGGCCTCCCAGCCGAGTGTTTTCTTCTGCATCACAGGGCCGTTGGATGGGAA
GTTCACCCCTCTGATCTTGACGTTGTAGATGAGGCAGCCGTCCTGGAGGCTGGTGTCCTGGGTAGCGGTC
AGCACGCCCCCGTCCTCGTATGTGGTGACTCTCTCCCATGTGAAGCCCTCAGGGAAGGACTGCTTAAAGA
AGTCGGGGATGCCCTGGGTGTGGTTGATGAAGGTTCTGCTGCCGTACATGAAGCTGGTAGCCAGGATGTC
GAAGGCGAAGGGGAGAGGGCCGCCCTCGACCACCTTGATTCTCATGGTCTGGGTGCCCTCGTAGGGCTTG
CCTTCGCCCTCGGATGTGCACTTGAAGTGGTGGTTGTTCACGGTGCCCTCCATGTACAGCTTCATGTGCA
TGTTCTCCTTAATCAGCTCTTCGCCCTTAGACACCATTTTTGCTATTTGTGTATGTTTTCTTGTTTTGGT
TTGAGTGAAGAGTGTAGTGAAGGGTTGGTTTGTATTTATAGGTGAGAAAGGAGATTTGCATGGCAATCAC
GTGTAAGAATGCATGCATGCATGAGTGTGTGTGGAGAGAGAGAGATGCTCTTACGTTGTTGTCGGGATTA
TGTGTTGGAAAAGAGTGACAAGTGACGAACAAAACAATACCACTCATCATAGCTCCGCTTATGCATGCTA
TGTGTGATTTGTAGCTCTTGTTCTGACATGACACTATGAACAATTTTTTAAAAAGAAGGTTAAACTTTTA
TTTAAATAAAAACCCTATGTTAATTTGGTTTCAATCGAGTAAGATGAGAAGTCAATCTTTTGATGGTAGC
TAGTGATGTTGGAAATATAGTTGTGCCAGCTTAATCTGAAATTTAGAATATAATTTTATAAGAGTATCTA
TCAATATATATATTAACGGGTCACTCACGAACAATGCATGTAAGAAATTTTTATGAGGGATATATATGTT
AAGAAAATACCGAATTATATGTGTACGTATACACACATAATTAGAGGTGTCAAAATACATCAAAACTCGT
GGTTAAGGGTTTACCAAAAAAATTATAACTCAAACCGTGAAGTAGGAGTAAAAGAAATTACCAAAACCAT
GTTTTGACATAAAATTGAAAACAGAGCGATGAAGAGAATAAGAAGATGATACGTACAAAATCTTACGAGT
TATGAATATCGAGAGTTTTACACCAACAAATCAAAAACCAAAATCGAGAGTTCGTACGTCTCGACTAAAT
CAAAGCTAGCAATTCTTAGCTATGTTTTTCATTTCAAAGAGTTACCAAWAWRAAAAAAAAAAAAAAAAAA
AAARAGTTACCACTATGAATTACTCAAAGAGTAAACAATATGAATAATACAAATCCGATCGATATCACTG
ATCAAGAAACACATTATATTCTAACTTTCTAACCACGGTTAGCTTGAACCAAACTAAACCTTCTCAACAC
CAGAGCAATGGCCTTACATAAATTCTCATCAGAAAATGGTCGACCAGCTGTTAACCAGAACTAATTGTAT
TCACAGAACAACATCAACACGTTTTTTTTATAAAGACATTTGATCGGTACGTTTTACACTCTTGGCCAAA
ATGGCTAGCACTTTTTTACCACAATTGTAAGCGACTATCGATCAAACCGATCATGTAATGTAAAATTTCG
TTTTTGAACTTCGCTTCCAATGGATCATCTAATTTAAAATTAAAATTTGGCATGTCTCTTCCACTTGATG
CCGTGCAATTTCTTGAGCCCAAAAAATAGATATTAACACGCATGCGGTGGGGCGGTGGTAACTAGACTAT
GGCGTAAATTCACACATGCATAATGCTTCATTCTCATAGCGAATAAATTTTCTTCGTGTTGGGTCACTAA
TTGGATCTGTGCTTTGGTTTTGTGTTTTATCCATGGTGTTGTGTTCCTTGATTATATCATATGGATAAAT
GTTTAATACTTGATAGTTGATCAGATGATATAGAACTAGTTGCAAATCTATCATCTTGAATGAAAACACA
CCGTCTGTTAGACTCGCAAATTTATCTTCTCCCCATGGGAATTCGTAAAGCGGTCCTGCTGAGCCTCGAC
ATGTTGTCGCAAAATTCGCCCTGGACCCGCCCAACGATTTGTCGTCACTGTCAAGGTTTGACCTGCACTT
CATTTGGGGCCCACATACACCAAAAAAATGCTGCATAATTCTCGGGGCAGCAAGTCGGTTACCCGGCCGC
CGTGCTGGACCGGGTTGAATGGTGCCCGTAACTTTCGGTAGAGCGGACGGCCAATACTCAACTTCAAGGA
ATCTCACCCATGCGCGCCGGCGGGGAACCGGAGTTCCCTTCAGTGAGCGTTATTAGTTCGCCGCTCGGTG
TGTCGTAGATACTAGCCCCTGGGGCACTTTTGAAATTTGAATAAGATTTATGTAATCAGTCTTTTAGGTT
TGACCGGTTCTGCCGCTTTTTTTAAAATTGGATTTGTAATAATAAAACGCAATTGTTTGTTATTGTGGCG
CTCTATCATAGATGTCGCTATAAACCTATTCAGCACAATATATTGTTTTCATTTTAATATTGTACATATA
AGTAGTAGGGTACAATCAGTAAATTGAACGGAGAATATTATTCATAAAAATACGATAGTAACGGGTGATA
TATTCATTAGAATGAACCGAAACCGGCGGTAAGGATCTGAGCTACACATGCTCAGGTTTTTTACAACGTG
CACAACAGAATTGAAAGCAAATATCATGCGATCATAGGCTTCTCGCATATCTCATTAAAGCAGGACAAGC
CTACATTTGTTCTTTCCAAATTTTGGCAATATCTTGTGCAACATTAGTGGCATCTATAGAAGCACCAAAC
AGTCCTATTCCTGTAAATCCAACTGCATACAGACCATCCTCCCCCTTCCAACCATTTGGGAATGGGCTTT
TTGGACATCCCTCCCTTGAAAACAATTCACTCTCCTGTATCAGTAAAATTCTCATTAGACCAAATTTCGA
AGGGGGCTATTATAGAACGAGAGAAAGTTGCTCAGATGGTAAAGAGCCCCTTATTCCCAATCTTAAGATT
GTGAGTTCGAGTTATCAAAAGAACAAAAAGGTATGAGGAAAGGGTAAAAGAAAAAAGACGGTTATAGTGA
ATTCTAACTAATTAATAACTCAAAGGAAAGAATCCACAGGATAATGAGATACCAACTTACATGAATGTAA
CAAGAATCCATAAATAATTACTACATTCATTAAGAGTTCATTTGACTAAATCATCCTTTATAGTTGAAGG
AGCTTTTATCATACTTAGTACTATATATAATTTATGATTAAACACCAATTTAATTAGGCATAGAAATAAA
ACTTGTGTATTTCCTTACCATTAACCAAGAAGTTACATTGCTGGTATAACCAGTTGCCAAGATAACAGAG
TCGATCTCTAGAATTTGTCCATTAACAAATTCTACTTTTCCTTGAGTAAATTTCTTGATTGCTGGAACTA
TGTTTATTTCCTCAGGGAAATTACGACCCTGTACCTGAAAGATTAACAAAACTAGATGATATCATTCATG
TGTGAATATAATATATTCATGCGAGCAAATGAAAGATACAAGATCACTTTCTAGTGTTACTTGAAAAATA
ATACTTATTGAATATAAAACTTACCGAGCTTCGAACTACCATGAATGGATTTGCATTATGTTGGGAAAGA
TCAAGTGAGATATCGATCCCGGAATTGCCACAGCCAACCGCCAGCACATTTTCTCCAGTATAGTATTCCC
CAGTCTTGTACTCACAAGCATGAATAACCTGGCCACCAAAATCTTGCAATCCTTCGAATTCGGGCACTAT
CATCTCAGCATTCTCTCCTGTGGCCACAATAAGCCACTTACACATGTATTCAGAGGTTGAACCATTGATT
TCAGAAACTGTTTTCACCTTCCATAAACCACATGTCTCATCATATCCAGCTAAGTTTACTGACTCGTTGA
GTTGTGGTTTGATCTCGAAATGCTTTGCATAAGATACGAGGTAGCTGATGAATTGGTTTTTGGTTGGATA
CTCTGGAAAGTCTGGTGGAAATGGCAAGCCAGGCAATTCGCAGTATTGTCGTGGCACGTTAAGCCTAAGC
CGATCGTAGGTCTTGTGTTGCCACAGAGAAGCAATGCAGTCCGCGCGTTCAATGATTACATACGGAACAC
TGTATTGCTTAAGGACAGCAGCAGTAGCCAGGCCTGAAGGGCCAGCTCCAACAATAAGAGGACCATTTAC
TTGTATGCATTTAGCAGCACAAGAGGATTTTTTTGGTTCAAGTGCATCAACAGTTAGAGGTGAACAAGAA
TTAAAGCAATTCTGATTCATCATTAAATATATGTGCAACTAGGACTACTTGTGTTTTGATAGATTTAGCG
GGTGACAAGAACAAGAGGAGAAAAGAGAAAGGGGATGATAACTTGAAGTTGTGAGGATGGTTAGGTTTAT
ATAATAAAATTGGTCAGGCAAACGTGTTCATTGTTTAACCAGGGTGTGCAAATTGTGGTTTAACCCATAA
ACTGAACCAGAAATGGTTAATCTATCGGTTAAACGGTTTTATTGTTTTTTTTTTTTTTTNGATATATTGA
TCTTTCAGTTCAATGATTAGTTCTTTGAGTTTACTTGCATACTAATTTCATATTTCCCTTGCATAAGTTT
CGTTAGCTTGACTATGATATATTAGAGTTTGCTATAAGGGAAAAGATATACAAATGTATCGTTGTATCTG
TGGTAAAAAGCAAGTACAATCTAATGTGTCATGTATCATTCGCATTTCAAAGTAAAACTAAGGAGTTTAG
TCTAGGTTGATATTAATAGACTGTTGTTTTGCATTAATTCTTTGTTGCGGTTGGCAGTACCAAGCGTTGG
TAAGGGAAATGATTGAATTCTATTTTACTTGATATTTTTTTCTAGTTGGAAACTCAGGAACAAATGTTTT
CTTACTAGAAAAAATAATTAGAAACAAAAGCAGCATATGAGGAATCTTCAAATACATGTGAATTAGAACT
CTTGACACCAAAAGTTTCAACGCAACAAGGAGATGAGCAAATGTGATCTCCACATTTGCTTCCTATATCA
CTCTCTCATTACAAGCAGCAAACCACAACAAAAAATTTCGCCTATGATAAAGTATGCTTGATTTCACTCC
ACAAGGCATCCCAAAGATGTTGATCTAGCCGTCACTCTAAGCCACCAAACACAGACACCATTAATTTATC
ATGATACTTTTCTGGATAAATTCTGAAAACCAGAGCCAAGACACATGAGATTGACAGTTCCTGTGGAGGC
ATCAGGTTTCATGACAAACTTAACACCCAAAAAATCTCTGATGTGCCTTAATGCTGCTCCGAGCTCGAAT
TCTAGTAGCGTTGTCAATCAATTGGCAAGTCATAAAATGCATTAAAAAATATTTTCATACTCAACTACAA
ATCCATGAGTATAACTATAATTATAAAGCAATGATTAGAATCTGACAAGGATTCTGGAAAATTACATAAA
GGAAAGTTCATAAATGTCTAAAACACAAGAGGACATACTTGTATTCAGTAACATTTGCAGCTTTTCTAGG
TCTGAAAATATATTTGTTGCCTAGTGAATAAGCATAATGGTACAACTACAAGTGTTTTACTCCTCATATT
AACTTCGGTCATTAGAGGCCACGATTTGACACATTTTTACTCAAAACAAAATGTTTGCATATCTCTTATA
ATTTCAAATTCAACACACAACAAATAAGAGAAAAAACAAATAATATTAATTTGAGAATGAACAAAAGGAC
CATATCATTCATTAACTCTTCTCCATCCATTTCCATTTCACAGTTCGATAGCGAAAACCGAATAAAAAAC
ACAGTAAATTACAAGCACAACAAATGGTACAAGAAAAACAGTTTTCCCAATGCCATAATACTCAAACTCA
GTAGGATTCTGGTGTGTGCGCAATGAAACTGATGCATTGAACTTGACGAACGTTGTCGAAACCGATGATA
CGAACGAAAGCTCTAAGCTCAGACTTTACGCTTCTTCTTTGGGTCAGCCCTAGAGTCACCACCCAACTGC
GACAGATCTATCCTTGTCTCATAGAGCCCTGTAATAGATTGGTGAATAAGGGTAGCGTCCAACACTTCCT
TGGTTGATGTGTAGCGCTTTCTGTCGATAGTGGTATCGAAGTACTTAAAGGCTGCTGGGGCTCCCAGATT
GGTCAGTGTGAACAGGTGGATGATGTTTTCCGCTTGTTCCCTTATCGGCTTATCTCTGTGCTTGTTGTAC
GCGGAAAGCACCTTTAATTGTAGAAAACCAGTAAAACATGGACAATTAGGAGGCATCGATTATCTAACCA
AAGACTTTAACAACACTAATCTGCCACTAATATTCATGAGAAGTCCTTACCTTATCGAGGTTAGCGTCTG
CAAGAATGACCCGCTTGGAAAATTCGCTGATCTGCTCTATGATCTCATCAAGATAGTGCTTGTGCTGCTC
GACAAACAACTGCTTCTGCTCGTTGTCCTCTGGTGACCCCTTCAGCTTCTCATAGTGTGAGGCCAAGTAC
AGGAAGTTGACGTACTTACTGGGCAATGCCAGCTCGTTGCCCTTCTGCAGTTCTCCGGCAGATGCCAGCA
TGCGTTTTCTGCCATTTTCCAATTCGAAAAGCGAATACTTGGGCAGTTTGATAATGAGGTCTTTCTTCAC
CTCTTTGTAACCTGGTTTGTATAATTTTGGTTCAGTTAATTAGGAAAATTACATAATGGCTCCAAAAAAA
AATTATCGACCTTTTACCAAAAAAAATAAAATTTATCGACCTTGACAGGAAAAAGTTACAAATCAAAAGA
AAGAATATCGTCTGGCATCCAATATTTTACCTTTAGCCTCGAGGAAGTCGATCGGATTCTTCTCGAACGA
GGACCTTTCCATTATGGTAATTCCAAGCAGTTCCTTGACGCTTTTCAGTTTCTTGCTCTTGCCCTTCTCC
ACCTTGGCCACTACCAGTACGCTGTATGCCACGGTAGGGCTATCAAAGCCTCCGTATTTCTTCGGATCCC
AATCCTTCTTCCTCGCAATCAGTTTGTCGGAGTTGCGCTTAGGGAGAATGGACTCCTTGGAGAAACCACC
GGTTTGAACCTCCGTTTTCTTGACTATGTTGACTTGGGGCATGCTGAGAACCTTACGCACAGTCGCAAAA
TCCCTGCCCTTATCCCAGACAATCTCACCTGCAAGAAACAGCAAAGAGAGAGTTAAGATATAAGTGAACA
AGAAAGTCTTGGGATCGACATACATACAATCAATTGATCAAATTCCTAGGATTAAACATATGAAATAGGA
AAGACAGACCTGTTTCGCCATTTGTCTCGATCAGAGGCCTCTTCCGGATTTCACCATTCGCCAGAGTGAT
CTCTGTCTTGAAGAAGTTCATGATATTCGAGTAAAAGAAGTATTTCGCGGTAGCCTTGCCGATCTCTTGT
TCTGACTTCGCGATCATCTTCCTAACGTCGTACACCTTGTAATCCCCGTACACAAACTCAGACTCCAGTT
TCGGATACTTCTTGATGAGAGCAGTGCCAACAACGGCGTTCAGGTAGGCGTCATGGGCATGATGGTAGTT
GTTGATCTCGCGAACCTTGTAAAACTGGAAGTCCTTCCGGAAGTCACTAACCAGTTTGCTCTTGAGGGTG
ATCACCTGCGTAACCATCAAAAGTCAATATGGATTCATCACAAATTAATCAGGAATAGAAAGATCGGGTG
GCCTTGAAGTTGATCAAATAAAAAGTTTCGAACTTTAGTTTGATATGGTAAAGGAAAGTTGGAAACTTTA
CCTTTACCTCCCTGATAAGTTTGTCATTCTCATCATACTTCGTATTCATACGCGAATCGAGTATCTGGGC
CACATGTTTCGTAATCTGACGAGTTTCAACCAACTGGCGCTTGATGAAGCCGGCTTTGTCGAGCTCAGAC
AGTCCGCCCCTTTCTGCCTTCGTGAGATTGTCGAATTTCCGTTGGGTTATGAGCTTAGCATTCAAAAGCT
GCCTCCAATAGTTCTTCATCTTCTTCACAACCTCCTCGCTGGGTACATTGTCGGATTTTCCGCGGTTCTT
GTCTGAGCGCGTAAGGACCTATAACACGGGAGAAACCAAAAAGCAAACTCATTTCACGCCAAATACTACA
GATTTCTCAAAAATTAAGTTATAATCCATATATCCTGACAAGAAATTGATTAAAACACAGTTGCTTTACC
TTGTTGTCAATACTATCGTCCTTCAGGAAAGATTGAGGGACAATGTGATCCACATCATAGTCGGAGAGTC
TGTTAATGTCGAGCTCTTGGTCGACGTACATATCTCTCCCATTCTGGAGGTAATAGAGGTACAGCTTCTC
GTTCTGGAGTTGAGTATTTTCGACTGGGTGCTCTTTCAGAATCTGACTCCCAAGCTCCTTGATGCCTTCC
TCTATCCGCTTCATGCGCTCCCGTGAGTTCTTCTGCCCTTTCTGAGTCGTCTGGTTTTCCCTCGCCATCT
CGATGACGATGTTCTCCGGCTTATGGCGGCCCATGACCTGTAGCAATAATTAAAACAAAAATACCACAAA
CAGTTAGAACTGAGGCAAGAAGAATGAATGCAGAGAAAAAAAATCTTAGCTATTCATGGAAATGGAAGTG
CGACGAACACCTAAAATGCAAGGAGCATAACCAAATGCAGAACTTACCTTCACCAGCTCATCCACAACCT
TCACTGTCTGCAGTATGCCCTTCTTTATAGCTGGCGATCCAGCCAGGTTGGCTATGTGTTCGTGAAGGCT
ATCGCCCTGACCTGACACTTGGGCCTTCTGGATATCTTCTTTGAAGGTCAGTGAGTCATCGTGAATAAGC
TGCATGAAGTTCCGATTCGCAAAACCGTCGGATTTGAGAAAGTCCAGTATAGTCTTGCCGGATTGCTTGT
CGCGGATGCCGTTGATGAGCTTCCTGGAGAGCCTTCCCCAACCTAAAACATAGAACAAACATTTGTCTCA
TCACAAATATGCATCAAGGAACACTCAGAAGTTAGTCATATACCCAAATTCTTGAAACTAGAGAAACAAA
AAAAGAGGGATCATTGCGGAAACCTTTTGACCTCTTACCTGTATATCTCCTCCTCTTCAACTGCTTCATG
ACCTTGTCATCGAACAGATGCGCATAAGTCTTAAGGCGCTCCTCGATCATTTCTCTGTCCTCAAACAGCG
TGAGAGTCAGCACGATGTCCTCGAGGATGTCCTCGTTCTCCTCGTTGTCAAGGAAGTCCTTGTCCTTGAT
GATTTTCAACAGGTCATGGTATGTGCCAAGAGAGGCATTGAACCTATCCTCAACGCCGCTGATTTCCACA
GAATCAAAGCATTCGATCTTCTTAAAGTAGTCCTCTTTAAGCTGTTTCACAGTGACCTTCCGATTGGTTT
TGAACAAGAGATCGACAATGGCCTTCTTCTGCTCACCTGTTATAACAGTAAAAATTACTTTAGAAACAAA
ACAAAAGTGTGGTCTTTTAGGAATGATTATTGATCAGTTCATAGTTTAAAATCTTGTGTTTTTATCGTAA
AAGTGTGGACCAGGATTTACCTGACAGGAAGGCCGGTTTGCGCATCCCCTCCGTCACATATTTCACCTTC
GTCAGCTCGTTGTAGACCGTGAAGTATTCGTACAGGAGACTATGCTTGGGCAGGACTTTCTCATTTGGGA
GATTCTTATCGAAGTTGGTCATCCTTTCGATGAAGGACTGTGCACTCGCACCCTTGTCCACGACCTCTTC
GAAGTTCCAAGGCGTGATAGTCTCCTCGGATTTGCGTGTCATCCACGCAAACCGCGAGTTCCCGCGTGCG
AGTGGACCTAATGAATTAATAGAAAAATCAGGCAAATTAGAAAAGAAATAATTCTCAAAAGAGAACAACT
GAGGTCAGAAAATAGCATTCATCAACTGAAACTAGGTATTTCTTCATATGATACTAACCTACATAGTAGG
GAATGCGGAACGTGAGGATCTTTTCAATCTTCTCTCTGTTGTCTTTCAGGAACGGATAGAAGTCCTCTTG
CCTCCTCAAGATAGCATGCAGCTCACCGAGGTGGATCTGGTGCGGTATGCTGCCATTGTCGAAGGTACGC
TGCTTCCGAAGCAAATCTTCGCGGTTCAATTTAACGAGCAGCTCCTCTGTACCGTCCATCTTTTCCAGAA
TAGGCTTGATGAATTTGTAGAATTCCTCCTGACTTGCACCTAATAATATCATCAGAGGAAAACTCAATTC
TTATATCTTACAGAAATGAACAACAAAATACATGTAGCAGAGAGGAAAACAATCATAAGTAACAACTTAC
CTCCATCAATGTACCCTGCGTAGCCATTCTTCGATTGGTCAAAGAAAATCTCCTTGTACTTCTCGGGGAG
TTGCTGGCGAACCAAAGCCTTCAGAAGGGTCAGATCCTGGTGATGCTCGTCGTACCTCTTGATCATGGAG
GCGCTAAGTGGCGCTTTGGTTATCTCCGTGTTGACCCGCAGAATGTCACTGAGCAAGATAGCGTCTGACA
GATTCTTGGCAGCCAAGAACAGGTCGGCATACTGATCACCTACAAAAGTTTAAAAGACTCAATTTTAACT
CTACAGCTTCAAATAAATTTCCGCAAAGAAATTGATAGGTTTAGACAACAAAAGAAGAGTTCCAATTTCA
AGAGCACCTATTTGGGCGAGCAGATTGTCCAGATCATCATCGTATGTATCCTTTGACAGCTGCAGCTTCG
CGTCCTCGGCGAGGTCAAAGTTGCTTTTGAAGTTAGGGGTGAGGCCCAGAGACAGTGCAATCAGATTCCC
GAACAAGCCGTTCTTCTTCTCGCCTGGCAATTGAGCGATCAGATTCTCAAGCCGTCTGGACTTCGAAAGT
CTGGCAGACAGTATTGCCTTGGCGTCGACACCTGAGATTGTTTGCAAAGAAAAATCTCAAAGCATGTACA
ATCTATAAACTTATGATGGAAAAAGAAAAGAAAGGTAACTAAGGAATGTTACCTGATGCATTGATGGGGT
TCTCCTCGAACAGCTGATTGTAGGTTTGGACGAGCTGAATGAACAGTTTATCCACATCGGAGTTATCCGG
GTTGAGGTCCCCTTCGATCAAGAAATGGCCACGAAACTTTATCATGTGCGCGAGAGCCAGGTATATGAGC
CGAAGGTCTGCCTTATCGGTTGAGTCCACCAGCTTCTTGCGAAGGTGGTATATAGTCGGATACTTTTCAT
GATAGGCTACTTCGTCAACAATATTCCCAAAGATGGGGTGACGCTCGTGTTTCTTATCTTCCTCTACCAG
GAAGGATTCCTCGAGGCGATGGAAGAACGAGTCGTCAACCTGCAAAATCAAGTTTATTGATCATCAAGTG
AGTTTACATGTAGTTAAATGCTTTCAGTAATATCCCAATGAAGCAGGATATGCTTTCAGTACAAAATACA
TAAGCATACTATATCATAAAAATCCTTACCTTCGCCATCTCGTTGCTAAAGATCTCTTGGAGATAACAGA
TTCTGTTCTTCCTGCGAGTGTACCTTCTCCTCGCAGTACGTTTAAGCCTTGTCGCCTCCGCGGTTTCTCC
AGAGTCAAAGAGCAGAGCTCCGATCAAGTTCTTCTTAATGCTGTGCCTATCTGTGTTGCCCAGCACTTTA
AATTTCTTCGAAGGTACCTTGTATTCATCGGTGATAACGGCCCACCCAACTGAGTTCGTACCAATATCAA
GTCCAATGCTGTACTTCTTGTCCATTTTCCAGCTGACCTTCCGCTTCTTCTTCGGTGGGCTAGAAGCCAT
TGTATCGATAATTGTAAATGTAATTGTAATGTTGTTTGTTGTTTGTTGTTGTTGGTAATTGTTGTAAAAA
TGAGCTCTTATACTCGAGCGTGTCCTCTCCAAATGAAATGAACTTCCTTATATAGAGGAAGGGTCTTGCG
AAGGATAGTGGGATTGTGCGTCATCCCTTACGTCAGTGGAGATGTCACATCAATCCACTTGCTTTGTAGA
CGTGGTTGGAACCTCTTCTTTTTCCACGATGCTCCTCGTGGGTGGGGGTCCATCTTTGGGACCACTGTCG
GCAGAGAGATCTTGAATGATAGCCTTTCCTTTATCGCAATGATGGCATTTGTAGGAGCCACCTTCCTTTT
CTACTGTCCTTTCGATGAAGTGACAGATAGCTGGGCAATGGAATCCGAGGAGGTTTCCCGAAATTATCCT
TTGTTGAAAAGTCTCAATAGCCCTTTGATCTTCTGAGACTGTATCTTTGACATTTTTGGAGTAGACCAGA
GTGTCGTGCTCCACCATGTTATCACATCAATCCACTTGCTTTGTAGACGTGGTTGGAACCTCTTCTTTTT
CCACGATGCTCCTCGTGGGTGGGGGTCCATCTTTGGGACCACTGTCGGCAGAGAGATCTTGAATGATAGC
CTTTCCTTTATCGCAATGATGGCATTTGTAGGAGCCACCTTCCTTTTCTACTGTCCTTTCGATGAAGTGA
CAGATAGCTGGGCAATGGAATCCGAGGAGGTTTCCCGAAATTATCCTTTGTTGAAAAGTCTCAATAGCCC
TTTGATCTTCTGAGACTGTATCTTTGACATTTTTGGAGTAGACCAGAGTGTCGTGCTCCACCATGTTGAC
CTCCAAGCTTGAATTCTTGCAGAGACCGAGACGTTGATCGGCACGTAAGAGGTTCCAACTTTCACCATAA
TGAAATAAGATCACTACCGGGCGTATTTTTTGAGTTATCGAGATTTTCAGGAGCTAAGGAAGCTAAAATG
GAGAAAAAAATCACTGGATATACCACCGTTGATATATCCCAATGGCATCGTAAAGAACATTTTGAGGCAT
TTCAGTCAGTTGCTCAATGTACCTATAACCAGACCGTTCAGCTGGATATTACGGCCTTTTTAAAGACCGT
AAAGAAAAATAAGCACAAGTTTTATCCGGCCTTTATTCACATTCTTGCCCGCCTGATGAATGCTCATCCG
GAATTCCGTATGGCAATGAAAGACGGTGAGCTGGTGATATGGGATAGTGTTCACCCTTGTTACACCGTTT
TCCATGAGCAAACTGAAACGTTTTCATCGCTCTGGAGTGAATACCACGACGATTTCCGGCAGTTTCTACA
CATATATTCGCAAGATGTGGCGTGTTACGGTGAAAACCTGGCCTATTTCCCTAAAGGGTTTATTGAGAAT
ATGTTTTTCGTCTCAGCCAATCCCTGGGTGAGTTTCACCAGTTTTGATTTAAACGTGGCCAATATGGACA
ACTTCTTCGCCCCCGTTTTCACCATGGGCAAATATTATACGCAAGGCGACAAGGTGCTGATGCCGCTGGC
GATTCAGGTTCATCATGCCGTTTGTGATGGCTTCCATGTCGGCAGAATGCTTAATGAATTACAACAGTAC
TGCGATGAGTGGCAGGGGGGGCGTAAACGCCGCGTGGATCCGGCTTACTAAAAGCCAGATAACAGTATGC
GTATTTGCGCGCTGATTTTTGCGGTATAAGAATATATACTGATATGTATACCCGAAGTATGTCAAAAAGA
GGTATGCTATGAAGCAGCGTATTACAGTGACAGTTGACAGCGACAGCTATCAGTTGCTCAAGGCATATAT
GATGTCAATATCTCCGGTCTGGTAAGCACAACCATGCAGAATGAAGCCCGTCGTCTGCGTGCCGAACGCT
GGAAAGCGGAAAATCAGGAAGGGATGGCTGAGGTCGCCCGGTTTATTGAAATGAACGGCTCTTTTGCTGA
CGAGAACAGGGGCTGGTGAAATGCAGTTTAAGGTTTACACCTATAAAAGAGAGAGCCGTTATCGTCTGTT
TGTGGATGTACAGAGTGATATTATTGACACGCCCGGGCGACGGATGGTGATCCCCCTGGCCAGTGCACGT
CTGCTGTCAGATAAAGTCTCCCGTGAACTTTACCCAGTGGTGCATATCGGGGATGAAAGCTGGCGCATGA
TGACCACCGATATGGCCAGTGTGCCGGTTTCCGTTATCGGGGAAGAAGTGGCTGATCTCAGCCACCGCGA
AAATGACATCAAAAACGCCATTAACCTGATGTTCTGGGGAATATAAATGTCAGGCTCCCTTATACACAGC
CAGTCGGTCTCAGCTTCTGCAGGCATGCGACGTCGAGCTTAGCTTGAGCTTGGATCAGATTGTCGTTTCC
CGCCTTCAGTTTAAACTATCAGTGTTTGACAGGATATATTGGCGGGTAAACCTAAGAGAAAAGAGCGTTT
ATTAGAATAATCGGATATTTAAAAGGGCGTGAAAAGGTTTATCCGTTCGTCCATTTGTATGTGCATGCCA
ACCACAGGGTTCCCCTCGGGATCAAAGTACTTTAAAGTACTTTAAAGTACTTTAAAGTACTTTGATCCAA
CCCCTCCGCTGCTATAGTGCAGTCGGCTTCTGACGTTCAGTGCAGCCGTGTTCTGAAAACGACATGTCGC
ACAAGTCCTAAGTTACGCGACAGGCTGCCGCCCTGCCCTT
Features (pLannotate 1.2.2; 31 found; start..end, strand, type, name):
    101..502     +  CDS            Y4CG_SINFN (fragment): Protein inferred from homology: Swiss-Prot protein existence level 3. From Sinorhizobium fredii (strain NBRC 101917 / NGR234).
   1062..1691    +  CDS            pVS1 StaA: stability protein from the Pseudomonas plasmid pVS1 (Heeb et al., 2000)
   2120..3193    +  CDS            pVS1 RepA: replication protein from the Pseudomonas plasmid pVS1 (Heeb et al., 2000)
   3259..3453    +  rep_origin     pVS1 oriV: origin of replication for the Pseudomonas plasmid pVS1 (Heeb et al., 2000)
   3656..3695    +  CDS            rop (fragment): Rop protein, which maintains plasmids at low copy number; rop
   3797..3933    +  misc_feature   bom: basis of mobility region from pBR322
   4123..4711    -  rep_origin     ori: high-copy-number ColE1/pMB1/pBR322/pUC origin of replication
   4957..5744    -  CDS            SmR (fragment): aminoglycoside adenylyltransferase (Murphy, 1985); aadA; confers resistance to spectinomycin and streptomycin
   5755..5811    -  CDS            GmR (fragment): gentamycin acetyltransferase; aacC1; confers resistance to gentamycin
   5987..6010    -  promoter       Pc promoter (fragment): intI1 (promoter lies within the coding sequence); class 1 integron promoter
   6269..6293    +  misc_feature   LB T-DNA repeat: left border repeat from nopaline C58 T-DNA
   6382..6634    -  terminator     NOS terminator: nopaline synthase terminator and poly(A) signal
   6665..7213    -  CDS            bar: PAT_STRHY - Experimental evidence at protein level: Swiss-Prot protein existence level 1. Inactivates phosphinothricin (PPT) by transfer of an acetyl group from acetyl CoA. Can also acetylate demethylphosphinothricin but not PTT or glutamate. This enzyme is an effector of phosphinothricin tripeptide (PTT or bialaphos) resistance. From Streptomyces hygroscopicus. Introduced by genetic manipulation and expressed in glufosinate-tolerant maize by Dekalb Genetics.
   7234..7416    -  promoter       NOS promoter: nopaline synthase promoter NOS promoter
   8085..8813    -  CDS            TagRFP-T: TagRFP-T is a basic (constitutively fluorescent) red fluorescent protein published in 2008, derived from Entacmaea quadricolor. It has low acid sensitivity.
   8826..9557    -  CDS            TagRFP-T: TagRFP-T is a basic (constitutively fluorescent) red fluorescent protein published in 2008, derived from Entacmaea quadricolor. It has low acid sensitivity.
  11186..11893   -  terminator     OCS terminator: octopine synthase terminator
  11907..12068   -  CDS            YUCCA1 (fragment): YUC1_ORYSJ - Experimental evidence at protein level: Swiss-Prot protein existence level 1. Involved in auxin biosynthesis (PubMed:17220367, PubMed:29740464). Converts the indole-3-pyruvic acid (IPA) produced by the TAA family to indole-3-acetic acid (IAA) (Probable). Functions downstream of TAR2 in auxin biosynthesis (PubMed:29740464). Functions upstream of WOX11, a transcription factor that promotes the development of crown roots (PubMed:29740464). From Oryza sativa subsp. japonica (Rice).
  12461..12610   -  CDS            YUCCA4 (fragment): YUC4_ORYSJ - Experimental evidence at protein level: Swiss-Prot protein existence level 1. Involved in auxin biosynthesis in anthers. From Oryza sativa subsp. japonica (Rice).
  12762..13379   -  CDS            YUC6 (fragment): YUC6_ARATH - Also known as HYT1, YUCCA6. Experimental evidence at protein level: Swiss-Prot protein existence level 1. Involved in auxin biosynthesis via the indole-3-pyruvic acid (IPA) pathway. Also able to convert in vitro phenyl pyruvate (PPA) to phenyl acetic acid (PAA). Required for the formation of floral organs and vascular tissues. Belongs to the set of redundant YUCCA genes probably responsible for auxin biosynthesis in shoots. From Arabidopsis thaliana (Mouse-ear cress).
  14352..14471   -  CDS            RCL1_ARATH (fragment): Experimental evidence at transcript level: Swiss-Prot protein existence level 2. Does not have cyclase activity. Plays a role in 40S- ribosomal-subunit biogenesis in the early pre-rRNA processing steps at sites A0, A1 and A2 that are required for proper maturation of the 18S RNA (By similarity). From Arabidopsis thaliana (Mouse-ear cress).
  14500..15132   -  terminator     E9 terminator: terminator and polyadenylation signal from the pea rbcS-E9 gene
  15518..20476   -  CDS            cas9: CAS9_STRP1 - Also known as csn1 From Streptococcus pyogenes serotype M1.
  20607..20885   -  CDS            cas9 (fragment): CAS9_STRP1 - Also known as csn1 From Streptococcus pyogenes serotype M1.
  20939..20992   -  misc_feature   TMV Ω: translational enhancer from the tobacco mosaic virus 5'-leader sequence (Gallie et al., 1988)
  21017..21693   -  promoter       CaMV 35S promoter (enhanced): cauliflower mosaic virus 35S promoter with a duplicated enhancer region
  21805..21907   +  promoter       cat promoter: promoter of the E. coli cat gene encoding chloramphenicol acetyltransferase
  21908..22566   +  CDS            CmR: chloramphenicol acetyltransferase; cat; confers resistance to chloramphenicol
  22748..22906   +  CDS            ccdA (fragment): CCDA_ECO57 - Also known as H, letA. Experimental evidence at protein level: Swiss-Prot protein existence level 1. Antitoxin component of a type II toxin-antitoxin (TA) system which inhibits the post-segregational killing (PSK) of plasmid-free cells, also referred to as a plasmid addiction system. Binds to and blocks the activity of CcdB; will also remove bound CcdB protein from the CcdB-GyrA complex by forming a CcdA-CcdB complex, a process termed rejuvenation. Functions as a transcriptional corepressor for the ccdAB operon, repression also requires CcdB (By similarity). From Escherichia coli
  22911..23213   +  CDS            ccdB: CCDB_ECOLI - Also known as G, letB, letD. Experimental evidence at protein level: Swiss-Prot protein existence level 1. Toxic component of a type II toxin-antitoxin (TA) system, functioning in plasmid maintainence. Responsible for the post- segregational killing (PSK) of plasmid-free cells, also referred to as a plasmid addiction system. Half-life of over 2 hours. Cell killing by CcdB is accompanied by filamentation, defects in chromosome and plasmid segregation, defects in cell division, formation of anucleate cells, decreased DNA synthesis and plasmid loss. Interferes with the activity of DN
  23337..23361   +  misc_feature   RB T-DNA repeat: right border repeat from nopaline C58 T-DNA
