[The description below was written by a language model from this plasmid's Addgene catalogue record and pLannotate feature annotations shown in this document.]
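Description:
pDGE670 is an empty recipient binary vector for Agrobacterium-mediated plant transformation and CRISPR/Cas9 genome editing, built on the pJOG292 backbone. It carries plant selection markers and a Cas9 expression cassette but no guide RNAs. The sequenced plasmid is about 23.6 kb, well above the 7 kb catalogued for the backbone alone. Outside the T-DNA it has the pVS1 replication and stability functions (RepA, StaA, oriV) for maintenance in Agrobacterium. A ColE1/pUC-type origin with a bom site supports high-copy propagation in E. coli, and an aadA gene confers spectinomycin resistance.

Several cassettes lie between the nopaline-type left and right T-DNA borders. Next to the left border, a NOS promoter–bar–NOS terminator unit confers resistance to phosphinothricin (BASTA). It is followed by two tandem red fluorescent protein coding sequences. The annotation tool labels both as TagRFP-T, whereas the catalogue describes a TagRFP-mNeptune "2xRFP" visual marker; its promoter is not annotated. Upstream of an OCS terminator is a region with fragmentary YUCCA-like flavin monooxygenase matches. This probably corresponds to the catalogued Bs3 marker, although the table does not name it and the record does not explain its role. Streptococcus pyogenes Cas9 is driven by an enhanced CaMV 35S promoter with the TMV Ω translational enhancer and ends at the pea rbcS-E9 terminator. Its coding sequence is annotated in two segments, so it may be interrupted, though the record does not say by what.

Next to the right border sits a chloramphenicol resistance–ccdB counter-selection cassette, which is why the plasmid is grown in a ccdB-tolerant strain. This cassette presumably serves as the placeholder that guide RNA arrays replace during cloning, so that ordinary E. coli strains retain only recombinant clones. The associated publication used this vector system for highly multiplexed editing in Nicotiana benthamiana and Arabidopsis.
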