Addgene plasmid #153236: pDGE670
Purpose: (Empty Backbone) Recipient plant transformation vector containing selection markers and a Cas9 expression cassette, but lacking guide RNAs
Depositing lab: Sylvestre Marillonnet. Depositing organization: Leibniz Institute of Plant Biochemistry (IPB). Publication: Highly efficient multiplex editing: One-shot generation of 8x Nicotiana benthamiana and 12x Arabidopsis mutants. Stuttmann J, Barthel K, Martin P, Ordon J, Erickson JL, Herr R, Ferik F, Kretschmer C, Berner T, Keilwagen J, Marillonnet S, Bonas U. Plant J. 2021 Feb 12. doi: 10.1111/tpj.15197. PubMed 33577114.
Backbone
  Vector backbone: pJOG292
  Backbone manufacturer: Ordon et al, 2017
  Backbone size (bp): 7000
  Vector type: Plant Expression, CRISPR
  Selectable markers: ccdB, BASTA, TagRFP-mNeptune (2XRFP), Bs3
Growth in bacteria
  Bacterial resistance: Chloramphenicol and Spectinomycin, 25 & 50 μg/mL
  Growth temperature: 37°C
  Growth strain: ccdB Survival
  Copy number: High Copy
Gene/Insert
  Gene/Insert name: None
Terms and licenses: Academic/Nonprofit Terms; Industry Terms: Not Available to Industry
Depositor comments: Please visit https://www.biorxiv.org/content/10.1101/2020.03.31.018671v2 for bioRxiv preprint.
How to cite: pDGE670 was a gift from Sylvestre Marillonnet (Addgene plasmid # 153236 ; http://n2t.net/addgene:153236 ; RRID:Addgene_153236)
